>Addgene plasmid #43138 | I-GGTT | depositor partial sequence | sequence record 58403 | I-GGTT sequence 424 bps
CGTCTCCTGACCCCAGAGCAGGTCGTGGCAATCGCGAGCAATAACGGCGGAAAACAGGCTTTGGAAACGG
TGCAGAGGCTCCTTCCAGTGCTGTGCCAAGCGCACGGACTCACCCCAGAGCAGGTCGTGGCAATCGCGAG
CAATAACGGCGGAAAACAGGCTTTGGAAACGGTGCAGAGGCTCCTTCCAGTGCTGTGCCAAGCGCACGGC
CTCACCCCAGAGCAGGTCGTGGCCATTGCCTCGAATGGAGGGGGCAAACAGGCGTTGGAAACCGTACAAC
GATTGCTGCCGGTGCTGTGCCAAGCGCACGGATTAACCCCAGAGCAGGTCGTGGCCATTGCCTCGAATGG
AGGGGGCAAACAGGCGTTGGAAACCGTACAACGATTGCTGCCGGTGCTGTGCCAAGCGCACGGCTTAAGA
GACG
