>Addgene plasmid #43138 | I-GGTT | addgene partial sequence | sequence record 60282 | M13-F20 5'-TGTAAAACGACGGCCAGT-3'
CTATAGGGCGAATTGGGCCCTCTAGATGCATGCTCGAGCGGCCGCCAGTGTGATGGATATCTGCAGAATT
CGCCCTTATATAGATGCCGTCCTAGCGCGTCTCCTGACCCCAGAGCAGGTCGTGGCAATCGCGAGCAATA
ACGGCGGAAAACAGGCTTTGGAAACGGTGCAGAGGCTCCTTCCAGTGCTGTGCCAAGCGCACGGACTCAC
CCCAGAGCAGGTCGTGGCAATCGCGAGCAATAACGGCGGAAAACAGGCTTTGGAAACGGTGCAGAGGCTC
CTTCCAGTGCTGTGCCAAGCGCACGGCCTCACCCCAGAGCAGGTCGTGGCCATTGCCTCGAATGGAGGGG
GCAAACAGGCGTTGGAAACCGTACAACGATTGCTGCCGGTGCTGTGCCAAGCGCACGGATTAACCCCAGA
GCAGGTCGTGGCCATTGCCTCGAATGGAGGGGGCAAACAGGCGTTGGAAACCGTACAACGATTGCTGCCG
GTGCTGTGCCAAGCGCACGGCTTAAGAGACGTGGGCACAGGAAAGATACTTAAGGGCGAATTCCAGCACA
CTGGCGGCCGTTACTAGTGGATCCGAGCTCGGTACCAAGCTTGATGCATAGCTTGAGTATTCTATAGTGT
CACCTAAATAGCTTGGCGTAATCATGGTCATAGCTGTTTCCTGTGTGAAATTGTTATCCGCTCACAATTC
CACACAACATACGAGCCGGAAGCATAAAGTGTAAAGCCTGGGGTGCCTAATGAGTGAGCTAACTCACATT
AATTGCGTTGCGCTCACTGCCCGCTTTCCAGTCGGGAAACCTGTCGTGCCAGCTGCATTAATGAATCGGC
CAACGC
