[The description below was written by a language model from this plasmid's Addgene catalogue record.]
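Description:
I-GGTT is a bacterial cloning plasmid built on the commercial pCRII-TOPO backbone (about 4.0 kb without insert), carrying a 424 bp synthetic insert introduced by TOPO cloning. It is a high-copy plasmid propagated in E. coli and is selectable with both ampicillin and kanamycin, consistent with the dual resistance markers of this backbone. The insert sits between the T7 and M13-reverse priming sites, which are the sites recorded for sequencing across it. The vector is intended only for storage and amplification of the fragment. The record lists no promoter meant to drive expression of the insert, nor any tag, reporter or eukaryotic element.

The record does not describe the insert beyond its name, size and synthetic origin. The plasmid was deposited in connection with a TALEN genome-editing system developed for generating human stem cell-based disease models. In that context, the name and length suggest a pre-assembled block of four TAL effector repeats, each roughly 100 bp, that would recognise the bases G-G-T-T. The "I" prefix might then mark the block's position in an ordered assembly scheme. This reading is an inference, not something stated in the record, and no feature table is available to confirm it. If it is correct, the plasmid would be one member of a library of multimer modules that are excised or amplified and joined in order to build a custom TALE DNA-binding array, which is then placed in a separate nuclease expression vector. On its own, I-GGTT would not encode a functional nuclease.
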