Addgene plasmid #43138: I-GGTT
Depositing lab: Chad Cowan & Kiran Musunuru. Depositing organization: Harvard University. Publication: A TALEN Genome-Editing System for Generating Human Stem Cell-Based Disease Models. Ding Q, Lee YK, Schaefer EA, Peters DT, Veres A, Kim K, Kuperwasser N, Motola DL, Meissner TB, Hendriks WT, Trevisan M, Gupta RM, Moisan A, Banks E, Friesen M, Schinzel RT, Xia F, Tang A, Xia Y, Figueroa E, Wann A, Ahfeldt T, Daheron L, Zhang F, Rubin LL, Peng LF, Chung RT, Musunuru K, Cowan CA. Cell Stem Cell. 2012 Dec 12. pii: S1934-5909(12)00645-5. doi: 10.1016/j.stem.2012.11.011. PubMed 23246482.
Backbone
  Vector backbone: pCRII-TOPO
  Backbone manufacturer: Invitrogen
  Backbone size w/o insert (bp): 3973
  Vector type: Bacterial Cloning
Growth in bacteria
  Bacterial resistance: Ampicillin and Kanamycin, 100 & 50 μg/mL
  Growth temperature: 37°C
  Growth strain: Top10
  Copy number: High Copy
Gene/Insert
  Gene/Insert name: I-GGTT
  Species: Synthetic
  Insert size (bp): 424
  Cloning method: TOPO Cloning
  Sequencing primers: 5′ T7; 3′ M13-rev
Terms and licenses: Academic/Nonprofit Terms; Industry Terms: Not Available to Industry
How to cite: I-GGTT was a gift from Chad Cowan & Kiran Musunuru (Addgene plasmid # 43138 ; http://n2t.net/addgene:43138 ; RRID:Addgene_43138)
